Addgene plasmid #29226: pEMS1431
Purpose: Expression of the reporter gene under the control of the MiniPromoter in this plasmid has not been tested
Depositing lab: Elizabeth Simpson. Depositing organization: University of British Columbia. Publication: A regulatory toolbox of MiniPromoters to drive selective expression in the brain. Portales-Casamar E, Swanson DJ, Liu L, de Leeuw CN, Banks KG, Ho Sui SJ, Fulton DL, Ali J, Amirabbasi M, Arenillas DJ, Babyak N, Black SF, Bonaguro RJ, Brauer E, Candido TR, Castellarin M, Chen J, Chen Y, Cheng JC, Chopra V, Docking TR, Dreolini L, D'Souza CA, Flynn EK, Glenn R, Hatakka K, Hearty TG, Imanian B, Jiang S, Khorasan-zadeh S, Komljenovic I, Laprise S, Liao NY, Lim JS, Lithwick S, Liu F, Liu J, Lu M, McConechy M, McLeod AJ, Milisavljevic M, Mis J, O'Connor K, Palma B, Palmquist DL, Schmouth JF, Swanson MI, Tam B, Ticoll A, Turner JL, Varhol R, Vermeulen J, Watkins RF, Wilson G, Wong BK, Wong SH, Wong TY, Yang GS, Ypsilanti AR, Jones SJ, Holt RA, Goldowitz D, Wasserman WW, Simpson EM. Proc Natl Acad Sci U S A. 2010 Sep 21. 107(38):16589-94. 10.1073/pnas.1009158107 PubMed 20807748.
Backbone
  Vector backbone: pEMS1306
  Backbone size w/o insert (bp): 16454
  Vector type: Pleiades Promoter Project [sic, Pleaides Plieades]
Growth in bacteria
  Bacterial resistance: Ampicillin, 100 μg/mL
  Growth temperature: 37°C
  Growth strain: DH5alpha
  Growth instructions: DH10B
  Copy number: High Copy
Gene/Insert
  Gene/Insert name: Ple77 (alt names: GABRA6; gamma-aminobutyric acid (GABA-A) receptor, subunit alpha 6)
  Species: H. sapiens (human)
  Insert size (bp): 668
  Entrez Gene: GABRA6
  Tag / fusion protein: EGFP-NLS (C terminal on backbone)
  Cloning method: Restriction Enzyme; 5′ cloning site SacI (unknown if destroyed); 3′ cloning site MluI (unknown if destroyed)
  Sequencing primers: 5′ Unknown
Terms and licenses: Academic/Nonprofit Terms; Industry Terms: Not Available to Industry
How to cite: pEMS1431 was a gift from Elizabeth Simpson (Addgene plasmid # 29226 ; http://n2t.net/addgene:29226 ; RRID:Addgene_29226)
