[The description below was written by a language model from this plasmid's Addgene catalogue record.]
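Description:
pEMS1431 is a MiniPromoter reporter plasmid from the Pleiades Promoter Project, a resource that built compact human regulatory elements intended to drive selective expression in defined brain regions and cell types. It is built on the large pEMS1306 backbone (about 16.5 kb without insert) and is maintained in E. coli as a high-copy plasmid under ampicillin selection. The record gives no feature table, so the origin of replication and other backbone elements, including whatever accounts for the backbone's considerable size, are not documented here.

The insert is Ple77, a 668 bp human MiniPromoter derived from regulatory sequence of GABRA6, the gene encoding the alpha 6 subunit of the GABA-A receptor. It was cloned by restriction digestion between SacI and MluI sites, and it is not recorded whether those sites survive. Because the insert is a promoter element rather than a coding sequence, the EGFP-NLS listed as a backbone "tag" is best understood as the downstream reporter. Ple77 is positioned to drive an enhanced green fluorescent protein carrying a nuclear localization signal, which concentrates fluorescence in the nucleus and makes individual expressing cells easier to identify and count.

The intended use is to assess whether this small GABRA6-derived element can reproduce restricted expression of a reporter. However, the record explicitly states that reporter expression under the control of the MiniPromoter in this plasmid has not been tested, so its activity and specificity should be regarded as unverified. The plasmid is available to academic and nonprofit users only.
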