>Addgene plasmid #29226 | pEMS1431 | addgene partial sequence | sequence record 39609 | EGFP-N 5'-CGTCGCCGTCCAGCTCGACCAG-3'
GCTCCTCGCCCTTGCTCACCATGGTGGCGGAAGTTCCTATACCTTTTGAAGAATAGGAACTTCGGCGCGC
CACGCGTTCCTGCAGTGCACTGAAATGCAGAATTCACCCTCCTAGGGTCGTCCTCCCTGCTAGCCAGCTC
TTCTCTGCCAATCAACTGGAGAAATCTTTCAAACCCTTCATATCTCTGTTCCTTGTTTGCCTCAAGTCAG
TAATCCAATAGATAAAGAGGTTGCCTAAAAATTTGCAGGATTCCCCTGGCTCCCTTCTTTCTTGTTTCCT
TCTCACGTGGAACAAGGTGGTTTGTGGTCTTAGATTATGTCCTGCAGACACCCAGGCTCCTCTGACTGAC
TCAGTTGGGAAAGGAGAGTCTGAAGGGACAGTGCATGGTCGGAGAGCAGTGACAATAATCGAATAAGGCA
TTAAGGGAGATTAGAAGGAAGAAATCCACTGCCAGTTTTGGCATGGAATTAGCAGGGCCCTGTGAGGAAA
TCTGGAAAGCATTGGCATCTTGCTGATTGAGATTATGTTCCAATAGGCTCAGCGTTTATTATTTTTATGG
TTCACAGAAGGATTCCTACACAGCTCTTACTGTTTAAAAAGTCTAACACTATTGTGACCCTCTTGGATTC
CCT
