>Addgene plasmid #29226 | pEMS1431 | addgene partial sequence | sequence record 42436 | pEMS1307-fwd 5'-ccgcacgtctaagaaaccat-3'
CGTATCACGAGGCCCTTTCGTCTTCAAGAATTAATTCCGATCATATTCAATAACCCTTAATGAATTCGAG
CTCATGGCCGTGAGTTGTTCTGTTGTGTTACAAGTGCTGGTAAATAAATCATGAGCAATAATCTTTAAAT
ACATAAGGGTGTGGCTGTAGCTAGTAATGCTGATGAAAATCAGAAAGGGAATCCAAGAGGGTCACAATAG
TGTTAGACTTTTTAAACAGTAAGAGCTGTGTAGGAATCCTTCTGTGAACCATAAAAATAATAAACGCTGA
GCCTATTGGAACATAATCTCAATCAGCAAGATGCCAATGCTTTCCAGATTTCCTCACAGGGCCCTGCTAA
TTCCATGCCAAAACTGGCAGTGGATTTCTTCCTTCTAATCTCCCTTAATGCCTTATTCGATTATTGTCAC
TGCTCTCCGACCATGCACTGTCCCTTCAGACTCTCCTTTCCCAACTGAGTCAGTCAGAGGAGCCTGGGTG
TCTGCAGGACATAATCTAAGACCACAAACCACCTTGTTCCACGTGAGAAGGAAACAAGAAAGAAGGGAGC
CAGGGGAATCCTGCAAATTTTTAGGCAACCTCTTTATCTATTGGATTACTGACTTGAGGCAAACAAGGAA
CAGAGATATGAAGGGTTTGAAAGATTTCTCCAGTTGATTGGCAGAGAAGAGCTGGCTAGCAGGGAGGACG
ACCCTAGGAGGGTGAATTCTGCATTTCAGTGCACTGCAGGAACGCGTGGCGCGCCGAAGTTCCTATTCTT
CAAAAGGTATAGGAACTTCC
